Addgene plasmid #158218: pcDNA3.1-Gα13*-BERKY3
Purpose: BRET biosensor for detection of Gα13-GTP in mammalian expression vector pcDNA3.1(+)
Depositing lab: Mikel Garcia-Marcos. Publication: Revealing the Activity of Trimeric G-proteins in Live Cells with a Versatile Biosensor Design. Maziarz M, Park JC, Leyme A, Marivin A, Garcia-Lopez A, Patel PP, Garcia-Marcos M. Cell. 2020 Jun 27. pii: S0092-8674(20)30752-2. doi: 10.1016/j.cell.2020.06.020. PubMed 32634377.
Backbone
  Vector backbone: pcDNA3.1(+)
  Backbone size w/o insert (bp): 5428
  Total vector size (bp): 9188
  Vector type: Mammalian Expression
  Selectable markers: Zeocin
Growth in bacteria
  Bacterial resistance: Ampicillin, 100 μg/mL
  Growth temperature: 37°C
  Growth strain: DH5alpha
  Copy number: High Copy
Gene/Insert
  Gene/Insert name: Lyn11-Nluc-ER/K linker-3xYFP-PRG(RH) (alt name: Gα13*-BERKY3)
  Insert size (bp): 3760
  Promoter: CMV
  Cloning method: Restriction Enzyme; 5′ cloning site Nhel (not destroyed); 3′ cloning site Xbal (not destroyed)
  Sequencing primers: 5′ CMV-F; 3′ BGH-rev
Terms and licenses: Academic/Nonprofit Terms; Industry Terms: Not Available to Industry
How to cite: pcDNA3.1-Gα13*-BERKY3 was a gift from Mikel Garcia-Marcos (Addgene plasmid # 158218 ; http://n2t.net/addgene:158218 ; RRID:Addgene_158218)
