[The description below was written by a language model from this plasmid's Addgene catalogue record and pLannotate feature annotations shown in this document.]
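Description:
pcDNA3.1-Gα13*-BERKY3 is a mammalian expression plasmid built on pcDNA3.1(+) that encodes a single-chain bioluminescence resonance energy transfer (BRET) biosensor for detecting the active, GTP-bound form of Gα13 in live cells. It is propagated in E. coli at high copy from a ColE1/pUC-type origin under ampicillin selection (AmpR), and also carries an f1 origin. For selection in mammalian cells, an SV40 promoter/EM7 promoter cassette drives the Sh ble gene, conferring Zeocin resistance and terminated by an SV40 poly(A) signal.

The payload is placed between the CMV immediate-early enhancer/promoter and the bGH polyadenylation signal, with a T7 promoter upstream. According to the record, the fusion reads Lyn11–Nluc–ER/K linker–3xYFP–PRG(RH). The Lyn11 sequence is a short membrane-targeting motif; NanoLuc luciferase serves as the BRET donor; three tandem copies of a yellow fluorescent protein (annotated as Citrine) serve as the acceptor; and the C-terminal module is a fragment matching Arhgef11 (PDZ-RhoGEF), the RH domain that binds active Gα12/13. The feature table also finds a TEV protease site just after Nluc, while the Lyn11 motif and ER/K linker are not annotated individually. In this design, binding of Gα13-GTP to the RH detector is expected to alter the spatial relationship between donor and acceptor, which are held apart by the ER/K helical linker, producing a change in BRET signal. The construct is used for transfection-based monitoring of Gα13 activation.

The sequenced record is 8,682 nt, somewhat shorter than the 9,188 bp catalogue total; the record does not explain the difference.
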