Features (pLannotate 1.2.2; 26 found; start..end, strand, type, name):
      1..380     +  enhancer       CMV enhancer: human cytomegalovirus immediate early enhancer
    381..584     +  promoter       CMV promoter: human cytomegalovirus (CMV) immediate early promoter
    580..613     +  LTR            5' LTR (truncated) (fragment): truncated 5' long terminal repeat (LTR) from HIV-1
    629..647     +  promoter       T7 promoter: promoter for bacteriophage T7 RNA polymerase
    742..1254    +  CDS            Nluc: NanoLuc® luciferase human codon-optimized
   1279..1299    +  CDS            TEV site: tobacco etch virus (TEV) protease recognition and cleavage site
   1555..2271    +  CDS            Citrine: Citrine is a basic (constitutively fluorescent) yellow fluorescent protein published in 2001, derived from Aequorea victoria. It has moderate acid sensitivity.
   2287..3003    +  CDS            Citrine: Citrine is a basic (constitutively fluorescent) yellow fluorescent protein published in 2001, derived from Aequorea victoria. It has moderate acid sensitivity.
   3016..3732    +  CDS            Citrine: Citrine is a basic (constitutively fluorescent) yellow fluorescent protein published in 2001, derived from Aequorea victoria. It has moderate acid sensitivity.
   3760..4377    +  CDS            Arhgef11 (fragment): ARHGB_RAT - Experimental evidence at protein level: Swiss-Prot protein existence level 1. May play a role in the regulation of RhoA GTPase by guanine nucleotide-binding alpha-12 (GNA12) and alpha-13 (GNA13). Acts as guanine nucleotide exchange factor (GEF) for RhoA GTPase and may act as GTPase-activating protein (GAP) for GNA12 and GNA13. Involved in neurotrophin-induced neurite outgrowth (By similarity). From Rattus norvegicus (Rat).
   4462..4686    +  polyA_signal   bGH poly(A) signal: bovine growth hormone polyadenylation signal
   4690..4711    +  promoter       SV40 promoter (fragment): SV40 enhancer and early promoter
   4732..5160    +  rep_origin     f1 ori (sequence partly withheld): f1 bacteriophage origin of replication; arrow indicates direction of (+) strand synthesis
   5174..5503    +  promoter       SV40 promoter: SV40 enhancer and early promoter
   5551..5598    +  promoter       EM7 promoter: synthetic bacterial promoter&nbsp
   5617..5991    +  CDS            BleoR: antibiotic-binding protein; Sh ble from Streptoalloteichus hindustanus; confers resistance to bleomycin, phleomycin, and Zeocin™
   6001..6126    +  CDS            ble (fragment): BLE_KLEPN - Experimental evidence at protein level: Swiss-Prot protein existence level 1. Binding protein with a strong affinity to the bleomycin family of antibiotics. Binds to CL990; an antimitotic-antibiotic compound. From Klebsiella pneumoniae.
   6121..6242    +  polyA_signal   SV40 poly(A) signal: SV40 polyadenylation signal
   6315..6331    -  protein_bind   lac operator: The lac repressor binds to the lac operator to inhibit transcription in E. coli. This inhibition can be relieved by adding lactose or isopropyl-β-D-thiogalactopyranoside (IPTG). lac repressor encoded by lacI
   6339..6369    -  promoter       lac promoter: promoter for the E. coli lac operon
   6384..6405    -  protein_bind   CAP binding site: CAP binding activates transcription in the presence of cAMP. E. coli catabolite activator protein
   6418..6510    -  CDS            lacI (fragment): lac repressor; lacI; The lac repressor binds to the lac operator to inhibit transcription in E. coli. This inhibition can be relieved by adding lactose or isopropyl-β-D-thiogalactopyranoside (IPTG).
   6693..7281    -  rep_origin     ori: high-copy-number ColE1/pMB1/pBR322/pUC origin of replication
   7452..8312    -  CDS            AmpR: β-lactamase; bla; confers resistance to ampicillin, carbenicillin, and related antibiotics
   8313..8417    -  promoter       AmpR promoter: bla
   8476..8528    -  misc_feature   bom (fragment): basis of mobility region from pBR322
>Addgene plasmid #158218 | pcDNA3.1-Gα13*-BERKY3 | addgene full sequence | sequence record 311192 | Addgene NGS Result
GACATTGATTATTGACTAGTTATTAATAGTAATCAATTACGGGGTCATTAGTTCATAGCCCATATATGGA
GTTCCGCGTTACATAACTTACGGTAAATGGCCCGCCTGGCTGACCGCCCAACGACCCCCGCCCATTGACG
TCAATAATGACGTATGTTCCCATAGTAACGCCAATAGGGACTTTCCATTGACGTCAATGGGTGGAGTATT
TACGGTAAACTGCCCACTTGGCAGTACATCAAGTGTATCATATGCCAAGTACGCCCCCTATTGACGTCAA
TGACGGTAAATGGCCCGCCTGGCATTATGCCCAGTACATGACCTTATGGGACTTTCCTACTTGGCAGTAC
ATCTACGTATTAGTCATCGCTATTACCATGGTGATGCGGTTTTGGCAGTACATCAATGGGCGTGGATAGC
GGTTTGACTCACGGGGATTTCCAAGTCTCCACCCCATTGACGTCAATGGGAGTTTGTTTTGGCACCAAAA
TCAACGGGACTTTCCAAAATGTCGTAACAACTCCGCCCCATTGACGCAAATGGGCGGTAGGCGTGTACGG
TGGGAGGTCTATATAAGCAGAGCTCTCTGGCTAACTAGAGAACCCACTGCTTACTGGCTTATCGAAATTA
ATACGACTCACTATAGGGAGACCCAAGCTGGCTAGCATGGGATGTATAAAATCAAAAGGGAAAGACAGCA
AGCTTGGATCAGGCGGTAGCGGGGGATCAGGCGGTAGCGGGATGGTCTTCACACTCGAAGATTTCGTTGG
GGACTGGCGACAGACAGCCGGCTACAACCTGGACCAAGTCCTTGAACAGGGAGGTGTGTCCAGTTTGTTT
CAGAATCTCGGGGTGTCCGTAACTCCGATCCAAAGGATTGTCCTGAGCGGTGAAAATGGGCTGAAGATCG
ACATCCATGTCATCATCCCGTATGAAGGTCTGAGCGGCGACCAAATGGGCCAGATCGAAAAAATTTTTAA
GGTGGTGTACCCTGTGGATGATCATCACTTTAAGGTGATCCTGCACTATGGCACACTGGTAATCGACGGG
GTTACGCCGAACATGATCGACTATTTCGGACGGCCGTATGAAGGCATCGCCGTGTTCGACGGCAAAAAGA
TCACTGTAACAGGGACCCTGTGGAACGGCAACAAAATTATCGACGAGCGCCTGATCAACCCCGACGGCTC
CCTGCTGTTCCGAGTAACCATCAACGGAGTGACCGGCTGGCGGCTGTGCGAACGCATTCTGGCGGAATTC
GGATCTGGTGGTTCAGGCGAAAACCTGTATTTTCAGGGCGGAAGCGGAGAAGAGGAGGAAAAGAAAAAAC
AACAGGAGGAGGAGGCGGAGAGGCTGAGGAGGATACAAGAGGAAATGGAAAAAGAAAGAAAGCGGCGAGA
GGAAGATGAGCAGCGACGCCGCAAGGAGGAGGAAGAGAGAAGGATGAAATTGGAGATGGAGGCAAAACGC
AAACAAGAAGAGGAAGAACGGAAGAAACGGGAGGATGATGAAAAGCGGAAGAAAAAGGGATCTGGAGGGT
CAGGGGGCGCGCCCATGGTTTCAAAGGGAGAAGAGTTGTTCACAGGGGTTGTACCGATTCTTGTAGAACT
TGACGGAGATGTCAACGGGCACAAGTTTAGTGTAAGTGGAGAAGGCGAGGGCGATGCGACCTATGGAAAA
CTGACCCTTAAATTTATTTGTACTACGGGTAAATTGCCCGTTCCCTGGCCGACATTGGTAACTACATTCG
GATATGGTTTGATGTGCTTTGCAAGGTATCCGGATCACATGAAGCAGCATGATTTCTTCAAGTCCGCCAT
GCCCGAAGGCTACGTCCAGGAGCGCACCATCTTCTTCAAGGACGACGGCAACTACAAGACCCGCGCCGAG
GTGAAGTTCGAGGGCGACACCCTGGTGAACCGCATCGAGCTGAAGGGCATCGACTTCAAGGAGGACGGCA
ACATCCTGGGGCACAAGCTGGAGTACAACTACAACAGCCACAACGTCTATATCATGGCCGACAAGCAGAA
GAACGGCATCAAGGTGAACTTCAAGATCCGCCACAACATCGAGGACGGCAGCGTGCAGCTCGCCGACCAC
TACCAGCAGAACACCCCCATCGGCGACGGCCCCGTGCTGCTGCCCGACAACCACTACCTGAGCTACCAGT
CCGCCCTGAGCAAAGACCCCAACGAGAAGCGCGATCACATGGTCCTGCTGGAGTTCGTGACCGCCGCCGG
GATCACTCTCGGCATGGACGAGCTGTACAAGGGCGCGCCCGGAGGAATGGTTTCAAAGGGAGAAGAGTTG
TTCACAGGGGTTGTACCGATTCTTGTAGAACTTGACGGAGATGTCAACGGGCACAAGTTTAGTGTAAGTG
GAGAAGGCGAGGGCGATGCGACCTATGGAAAACTGACCCTTAAATTTATTTGTACTACGGGTAAATTGCC
CGTTCCCTGGCCGACATTGGTAACTACATTCGGATATGGTTTGATGTGCTTTGCAAGGTATCCGGATCAC
ATGAAGCAGCATGATTTCTTCAAGTCCGCCATGCCCGAAGGCTACGTCCAGGAGCGCACCATCTTCTTCA
AGGACGACGGCAACTACAAGACCCGCGCCGAGGTGAAGTTCGAGGGCGACACCCTGGTGAACCGCATCGA
GCTGAAGGGCATCGACTTCAAGGAGGACGGCAACATCCTGGGGCACAAGCTGGAGTACAACTACAACAGC
CACAACGTCTATATCATGGCCGACAAGCAGAAGAACGGCATCAAGGTGAACTTCAAGATCCGCCACAACA
TCGAGGACGGCAGCGTGCAGCTCGCCGACCACTACCAGCAGAACACCCCCATCGGCGACGGCCCCGTGCT
GCTGCCCGACAACCACTACCTGAGCTACCAGTCCGCCCTGAGCAAAGACCCCAACGAGAAGCGCGATCAC
ATGGTCCTGCTGGAGTTCGTGACCGCCGCCGGGATCACTCTCGGCATGGACGAGCTGTACAAGGGATCCG
GAGGAATGGTTTCAAAGGGAGAAGAGTTGTTCACAGGGGTTGTACCGATTCTTGTAGAACTTGACGGAGA
TGTCAACGGGCACAAGTTTAGTGTAAGTGGAGAAGGCGAGGGCGATGCGACCTATGGAAAACTGACCCTT
AAATTTATTTGTACTACGGGTAAATTGCCCGTTCCCTGGCCGACATTGGTAACTACATTCGGATATGGTT
TGATGTGCTTTGCAAGGTATCCGGATCACATGAAGCAGCATGATTTCTTCAAGTCCGCCATGCCCGAAGG
CTACGTCCAGGAGCGCACCATCTTCTTCAAGGACGACGGCAACTACAAGACCCGCGCCGAGGTGAAGTTC
GAGGGCGACACCCTGGTGAACCGCATCGAGCTGAAGGGCATCGACTTCAAGGAGGACGGCAACATCCTGG
GGCACAAGCTGGAGTACAACTACAACAGCCACAACGTCTATATCATGGCCGACAAGCAGAAGAACGGCAT
CAAGGTGAACTTCAAGATCCGCCACAACATCGAGGACGGCAGCGTGCAGCTCGCCGACCACTACCAGCAG
AACACCCCCATCGGCGACGGCCCCGTGCTGCTGCCCGACAACCACTACCTGAGCTACCAGTCCGCCCTGA
GCAAAGACCCCAACGAGAAGCGCGATCACATGGTCCTGCTGGAGTTCGTGACCGCCGCCGGGATCACTCT
CGGCATGGACGAGCTGTACAAGGGATCCGGTGGCACCGGTGGATCAGGCTCTTCTCGAGAGCTGATTATT
GGCCCAGAGGAAGATTATGACCCAGGTTATTTCAACAATGAGAGTGACATCATCTTCCAAGATCTTGAAA
AACTGAAGTCACATCCAGCTTACTTGGTAGTTTTTCTACGTTACATCCTCTCTCAGGCAGACCCTGGCCC
CCTGCTTTTTTATTTGTGTTCAGAAGTTTATCAACAGACAAATCCCAAAGATTCCCGAAGTCTGGGGAAA
GACATCTGGAACATTTTCCTGGAGAAAAATGCGCCTCTCAGAGTGAAGATCCCTGAGATGTTGCAGGCTG
AAATTGACCTACGCCTGCGGAACAATGAGGACCCTCGCAATGTGCTCTGTGAAGCTCAGGAGGCAGTCAT
GCTGGAAATCCAGGAGCAGATCAACGACTACAGATCCAAGCGTACTCTGGGCCTGGGCAGCCTCTATGGT
GAAAATGACCTGCTAGGCCTGGATGGGGACCCTCTTCGAGAACGCCAAATGGCTGAGAAGCAGCTGGCTG
CCCTTGGAGATATCTTGTCCAAATATGAGGAAGATCGGAGTGCCCCCATGGACTTTGCTGTTAATACCTT
TATGAGCCACGCTGGGATCCGTCTTCGGGAGTCTCGATGACTCGAGGTGGAGAACAAAAACTTATTTCTG
AAGAAGATCTGTGATCTAGAGGGCCCGTTTAAACCCGCTGATCAGCCTCGACTGTGCCTTCTAGTTGCCA
GCCATCTGTTGTTTGCCCCTCCCCCGTGCCTTCCTTGACCCTGGAAGGTGCCACTCCCACTGTCCTTTCC
TAATAAAATGAGGAAATTGCATCGCATTGTCTGAGTAGGTGTCATTCTATTCTGGGGGGTGGGGTGGGGC
AGGACAGCAAGGGGGAGGATTGGGAAGACAATAGCAGGCATGCTGGGGATGCGGTGGGCTCTATGGCTTC
TGAGGCGGAAAGAACCAGCTGGGGCTCTAGGGGGTATCCCC
[124 nt withheld, positions 4732-4855]
C
[91 nt withheld, positions 4857-4947]
A
[49 nt withheld, positions 4949-4997]
CCTTTGACGTTGGAGTCCACGTTCTTT
[37 nt withheld, positions 5025-5061]
ACCCTATCTCGGTCTATTCTTTTGATTTATAAGGGATTTTGCCGATTTCGGCCTATTGGTTAAAAAATGA
GCTGATTTAACAAAAATTTAACGCGAATTAATTCTGTGGAATGTGTGTCAGTTAGGGTGTGGAAAGTCCC
CAGGCTCCCCAGCAGGCAGAAGTATGCAAAGCATGCATCTCAATTAGTCAGCAACCAGGTGTGGAAAGTC
CCCAGGCTCCCCAGCAGGCAGAAGTATGCAAAGCATGCATCTCAATTAGTCAGCAACCATAGTCCCGCCC
CTAACTCCGCCCATCCCGCCCCTAACTCCGCCCAGTTCCGCCCATTCTCCGCCCCATGGCTGACTAATTT
TTTTTATTTATGCAGAGGCCGAGGCCGCCTCTGCCTCTGAGCTATTCCAGAAGTAGTGAGGAGGCTTTTT
TGGAGGCCTAGGCTTTTGCAAAAAGCTCCCGGGAGCTTGTATATCCATTTTCGGATCTGATCAGCACGTG
TTGACAATTAATCATCGGCATAGTATATCGGCATAGTATAATACGACAAGGTGAGGAACTAAACCATGGC
CAAGTTGACCAGTGCCGTTCCGGTGCTCACCGCGCGCGACGTCGCCGGAGCGGTCGAGTTCTGGACCGAC
CGGCTCGGGTTCTCCCGGGACTTCGTGGAGGACGACTTCGCCGGTGTGGTCCGGGACGACGTGACCCTGT
TCATCAGCGCGGTCCAGGACCAGGTGGTGCCGGACAACACCCTGGCCTGGGTGTGGGTGCGCGGCCTGGA
CGAGCTGTACGCCGAGTGGTCGGAGGTCGTGTCCACGAACTTCCGGGACGCCTCCGGGCCGGCCATGACC
GAGATCGGCGAGCAGCCGTGGGGGCGGGAGTTCGCCCTGCGCGACCCGGCCGGCAACTGCGTGCACTTCG
TGGCCGAGGAGCAGGACTGACACGTGCTACGAGATTTCGATTCCACCGCCGCCTTCTATGAAAGGTTGGG
CTTCGGAATCGTTTTCCGGGACGCCGGCTGGATGATCCTCCAGCGCGGGGATCTCATGCTGGAGTTCTTC
GCCCACCCCAACTTGTTTATTGCAGCTTATAATGGTTACAAATAAAGCAATAGCATCACAAATTTCACAA
ATAAAGCATTTTTTTCACTGCATTCTAGTTGTGGTTTGTCCAAACTCATCAATGTATCTTATCATGTCTG
TATACCGTCGACCTCTAGCTAGAGCTTGGCGTAATCATGGTCATAGCTGTTTCCTGTGTGAAATTGTTAT
CCGCTCACAATTCCACACAACATACGAGCCGGAAGCATAAAGTGTAAAGCCTGGGGTGCCTAATGAGTGA
GCTAACTCACATTAATTGCGTTGCGCTCACTGCCCGCTTTCCAGTCGGGAAACCTGTCGTGCCAGCTGCA
TTAATGAATCGGCCAACGCGCGGGGAGAGGCGGTTTGCGTATTGGGCGCTCTTCCGCTTCCTCGCTCACT
GACTCGCTGCGCTCGGTCGTTCGGCTGCGGCGAGCGGTATCAGCTCACTCAAAGGCGGTAATACGGTTAT
CCACAGAATCAGGGGATAACGCAGGAAAGAACATGTGAGCAAAAGGCCAGCAAAAGGCCAGGAACCGTAA
AAAGGCCGCGTTGCTGGCGTTTTTCCATAGGCTCCGCCCCCCTGACGAGCATCACAAAAATCGACGCTCA
AGTCAGAGGTGGCGAAACCCGACAGGACTATAAAGATACCAGGCGTTTCCCCCTGGAAGCTCCCTCGTGC
GCTCTCCTGTTCCGACCCTGCCGCTTACCGGATACCTGTCCGCCTTTCTCCCTTCGGGAAGCGTGGCGCT
TTCTCATAGCTCACGCTGTAGGTATCTCAGTTCGGTGTAGGTCGTTCGCTCCAAGCTGGGCTGTGTGCAC
GAACCCCCCGTTCAGCCCGACCGCTGCGCCTTATCCGGTAACTATCGTCTTGAGTCCAACCCGGTAAGAC
ACGACTTATCGCCACTGGCAGCAGCCACTGGTAACAGGATTAGCAGAGCGAGGTATGTAGGCGGTGCTAC
AGAGTTCTTGAAGTGGTGGCCTAACTACGGCTACACTAGAAGAACAGTATTTGGTATCTGCGCTCTGCTG
AAGCCAGTTACCTTCGGAAAAAGAGTTGGTAGCTCTTGATCCGGCAAACAAACCACCGCTGGTAGCGGTG
GTTTTTTTGTTTGCAAGCAGCAGATTACGCGCAGAAAAAAAGGATCTCAAGAAGATCCTTTGATCTTTTC
TACGGGGTCTGACGCTCAGTGGAACGAAAACTCACGTTAAGGGATTTTGGTCATGAGATTATCAAAAAGG
ATCTTCACCTAGATCCTTTTAAATTAAAAATGAAGTTTTAAATCAATCTAAAGTATATATGAGTAAACTT
GGTCTGACAGTTACCAATGCTTAATCAGTGAGGCACCTATCTCAGCGATCTGTCTATTTCGTTCATCCAT
AGTTGCCTGACTCCCCGTCGTGTAGATAACTACGATACGGGAGGGCTTACCATCTGGCCCCAGTGCTGCA
ATGATACCGCGAGACCCACGCTCACCGGCTCCAGATTTATCAGCAATAAACCAGCCAGCCGGAAGGGCCG
AGCGCAGAAGTGGTCCTGCAACTTTATCCGCCTCCATCCAGTCTATTAATTGTTGCCGGGAAGCTAGAGT
AAGTAGTTCGCCAGTTAATAGTTTGCGCAACGTTGTTGCCATTGCTACAGGCATCGTGGTGTCACGCTCG
TCGTTTGGTATGGCTTCATTCAGCTCCGGTTCCCAACGATCAAGGCGAGTTACATGATCCCCCATGTTGT
GCAAAAAAGCGGTTAGCTCCTTCGGTCCTCCGATCGTTGTCAGAAGTAAGTTGGCCGCAGTGTTATCACT
CATGGTTATGGCAGCACTGCATAATTCTCTTACTGTCATGCCATCCGTAAGATGCTTTTCTGTGACTGGT
GAGTACTCAACCAAGTCATTCTGAGAATAGTGTATGCGGCGACCGAGTTGCTCTTGCCCGGCGTCAATAC
GGGATAATACCGCGCCACATAGCAGAACTTTAAAAGTGCTCATCATTGGAAAACGTTCTTCGGGGCGAAA
ACTCTCAAGGATCTTACCGCTGTTGAGATCCAGTTCGATGTAACCCACTCGTGCACCCAACTGATCTTCA
GCATCTTTTACTTTCACCAGCGTTTCTGGGTGAGCAAAAACAGGAAGGCAAAATGCCGCAAAAAAGGGAA
TAAGGGCGACACGGAAATGTTGAATACTCATACTCTTCCTTTTTCAATATTATTGAAGCATTTATCAGGG
TTATTGTCTCATGAGCGGATACATATTTGAATGTATTTAGAAAAATAAACAAATAGGGGTTCCGCGCACA
TTTCCCCGAAAAGTGCCACCTGACGTCGACGGATCGGGAGATCTCCCGATCCCCTATGGTGCACTCTCAG
TACAATCTGCTCTGATGCCGCATAGTTAAGCCAGTATCTGCTCCCTGCTTGTGTGTTGGAGGTCGCTGAG
TAGTGCGCGAGCAAAATTTAAGCTACAACAAGGCAAGGCTTGACCGACAATTGCATGAAGAATCTGCTTA
GGGTTAGGCGTTTTGCGCTGCTTCGCGATGTACGGGCCAGATATACGCGTT
