>Addgene plasmid #158218 | pcDNA3.1-Gα13*-BERKY3 | depositor partial sequence | sequence record 305293 | insert between NheI and XbaI
ATGGGATGTATAAAATCAAAAGGGAAAGACAGCAAGCTTGGATCAGGCGGTAGCGGGGGATCAGGCGGTA
GCGGGATGGTCTTCACACTCGAAGATTTCGTTGGGGACTGGCGACAGACAGCCGGCTACAACCTGGACCA
AGTCCTTGAACAGGGAGGTGTGTCCAGTTTGTTTCAGAATCTCGGGGTGTCCGTAACTCCGATCCAAAGG
ATTGTCCTGAGCGGTGAAAATGGGCTGAAGATCGACATCCATGTCATCATCCCGTATGAAGGTCTGAGCG
GCGACCAAATGGGCCAGATCGAAAAAATTTTTAAGGTGGTGTACCCTGTGGATGATCATCACTTTAAGGT
GATCCTGCACTATGGCACACTGGTAATCGACGGGGTTACGCCGAACATGATCGACTATTTCGGACGGCCG
TATGAAGGCATCGCCGTGTTCGACGGCAAAAAGATCACTGTAACAGGGACCCTGTGGAACGGCAACAAAA
TTATCGACGAGCGCCTGATCAACCCCGACGGCTCCCTGCTGTTCCGAGTAACCATCAACGGAGTGACCGG
CTGGCGGCTGTGCGAACGCATTCTGGCGGAATTCGGATCTGGTGGTTCAGGCGAAAACCTGTATTTTCAG
GGCGGAAGCGGAGAAGAGGAGGAAAAGAAAAAACAACAGGAGGAGGAGGCGGAGAGGCTGAGGAGGATAC
AAGAGGAAATGGAAAAAGAAAGAAAGCGGCGAGAGGAAGATGAGCAGCGACGCCGCAAGGAGGAGGAAGA
GAGAAGGATGAAATTGGAGATGGAGGCAAAACGCAAACAAGAAGAGGAAGAACGGAAGAAACGGGAGGAT
GATGAAAAGCGGAAGAAAAAGGGATCTGGAGGGTCAGGGGGCGCGCCCATGGTTTCAAAGGGAGAAGAGT
TGTTCACAGGGGTTGTACCGATTCTTGTAGAACTTGACGGAGATGTCAACGGGCACAAGTTTAGTGTAAG
TGGAGAAGGCGAGGGCGATGCGACCTATGGAAAACTGACCCTTAAATTTATTTGTACTACGGGTAAATTG
CCCGTTCCCTGGCCGACATTGGTAACTACATTCGGATATGGTTTGATGTGCTTTGCAAGGTATCCGGATC
ACATGAAGCAGCATGATTTCTTCAAGTCCGCCATGCCCGAAGGCTACGTCCAGGAGCGCACCATCTTCTT
CAAGGACGACGGCAACTACAAGACCCGCGCCGAGGTGAAGTTCGAGGGCGACACCCTGGTGAACCGCATC
GAGCTGAAGGGCATCGACTTCAAGGAGGACGGCAACATCCTGGGGCACAAGCTGGAGTACAACTACAACA
GCCACAACGTCTATATCATGGCCGACAAGCAGAAGAACGGCATCAAGGTGAACTTCAAGATCCGCCACAA
CATCGAGGACGGCAGCGTGCAGCTCGCCGACCACTACCAGCAGAACACCCCCATCGGCGACGGCCCCGTG
CTGCTGCCCGACAACCACTACCTGAGCTACCAGTCCGCCCTGAGCAAAGACCCCAACGAGAAGCGCGATC
ACATGGTCCTGCTGGAGTTCGTGACCGCCGCCGGGATCACTCTCGGCATGGACGAGCTGTACAAGGGCGC
GCCCGGAGGAATGGTTTCAAAGGGAGAAGAGTTGTTCACAGGGGTTGTACCGATTCTTGTAGAACTTGAC
GGAGATGTCAACGGGCACAAGTTTAGTGTAAGTGGAGAAGGCGAGGGCGATGCGACCTATGGAAAACTGA
CCCTTAAATTTATTTGTACTACGGGTAAATTGCCCGTTCCCTGGCCGACATTGGTAACTACATTCGGATA
TGGTTTGATGTGCTTTGCAAGGTATCCGGATCACATGAAGCAGCATGATTTCTTCAAGTCCGCCATGCCC
GAAGGCTACGTCCAGGAGCGCACCATCTTCTTCAAGGACGACGGCAACTACAAGACCCGCGCCGAGGTGA
AGTTCGAGGGCGACACCCTGGTGAACCGCATCGAGCTGAAGGGCATCGACTTCAAGGAGGACGGCAACAT
CCTGGGGCACAAGCTGGAGTACAACTACAACAGCCACAACGTCTATATCATGGCCGACAAGCAGAAGAAC
GGCATCAAGGTGAACTTCAAGATCCGCCACAACATCGAGGACGGCAGCGTGCAGCTCGCCGACCACTACC
AGCAGAACACCCCCATCGGCGACGGCCCCGTGCTGCTGCCCGACAACCACTACCTGAGCTACCAGTCCGC
CCTGAGCAAAGACCCCAACGAGAAGCGCGATCACATGGTCCTGCTGGAGTTCGTGACCGCCGCCGGGATC
ACTCTCGGCATGGACGAGCTGTACAAGGGATCCGGAGGAATGGTTTCAAAGGGAGAAGAGTTGTTCACAG
GGGTTGTACCGATTCTTGTAGAACTTGACGGAGATGTCAACGGGCACAAGTTTAGTGTAAGTGGAGAAGG
CGAGGGCGATGCGACCTATGGAAAACTGACCCTTAAATTTATTTGTACTACGGGTAAATTGCCCGTTCCC
TGGCCGACATTGGTAACTACATTCGGATATGGTTTGATGTGCTTTGCAAGGTATCCGGATCACATGAAGC
AGCATGATTTCTTCAAGTCCGCCATGCCCGAAGGCTACGTCCAGGAGCGCACCATCTTCTTCAAGGACGA
CGGCAACTACAAGACCCGCGCCGAGGTGAAGTTCGAGGGCGACACCCTGGTGAACCGCATCGAGCTGAAG
GGCATCGACTTCAAGGAGGACGGCAACATCCTGGGGCACAAGCTGGAGTACAACTACAACAGCCACAACG
TCTATATCATGGCCGACAAGCAGAAGAACGGCATCAAGGTGAACTTCAAGATCCGCCACAACATCGAGGA
CGGCAGCGTGCAGCTCGCCGACCACTACCAGCAGAACACCCCCATCGGCGACGGCCCCGTGCTGCTGCCC
GACAACCACTACCTGAGCTACCAGTCCGCCCTGAGCAAAGACCCCAACGAGAAGCGCGATCACATGGTCC
TGCTGGAGTTCGTGACCGCCGCCGGGATCACTCTCGGCATGGACGAGCTGTACAAGGGATCCGGTGGCAC
CGGTGGATCAGGCTCTTCTCGAGAGCTGATTATTGGCCCAGAGGAAGATTATGACCCAGGTTATTTCAAC
AATGAGAGTGACATCATCTTCCAAGATCTTGAAAAACTGAAGTCACATCCAGCTTACTTGGTAGTTTTTC
TACGTTACATCCTCTCTCAGGCAGACCCTGGCCCCCTGCTTTTTTATTTGTGTTCAGAAGTTTATCAACA
GACAAATCCCAAAGATTCCCGAAGTCTGGGGAAAGACATCTGGAACATTTTCCTGGAGAAAAATGCGCCT
CTCAGAGTGAAGATCCCTGAGATGTTGCAGGCTGAAATTGACCTACGCCTGCGGAACAATGAGGACCCTC
GCAATGTGCTCTGTGAAGCTCAGGAGGCAGTCATGCTGGAAATCCAGGAGCAGATCAACGACTACAGATC
CAAGCGTACTCTGGGCCTGGGCAGCCTCTATGGTGAAAATGACCTGCTAGGCCTGGATGGGGACCCTCTT
CGAGAACGCCAAATGGCTGAGAAGCAGCTGGCTGCCCTTGGAGATATCTTGTCCAAATATGAGGAAGATC
GGAGTGCCCCCATGGACTTTGCTGTTAATACCTTTATGAGCCACGCTGGGATCCGTCTTCGGGAGTCTCG
ATGACTCGAGGTGGAGAACAAAAACTTATTTCTGAAGAAGATCTGTGA
